>Addgene plasmid #64374 | 7749 Bicistronic_ires_hygro | depositor full sequence | sequence record 134792 | 7749 Bicistronic_ires_hygro sequence 7451 bps
AGATCTCTCGAGGTTAACCGCCCCCCCCCCCTAACGTTACTGGCCGAAGCCGCTTGGAATAAGGCCGGTG
TGCGTTTGTCTATATGTTATTTTCCACCATATTGCCGTCTTTTGGCAATGTGAGGGCCCGGAAACCTGGC
CCTGTCTTCTTGACGAGCATTCCTAGGGGTCTTTCCCCTCTCGCCAAAGGAATGCAAGGTCTGTTGAATG
TCGTGAAGGAAGCAGTTCCTCTGGAAGCTTCTTGAAGACAAACAACGTCTGTAGCGACCCTTTGCAGGCA
GCGGAACCCCCCACCTGGCGACAGGTGCCTCTGCGGCCAAAAGCCACGTGTATAAGATACACCTGCAAAG
GCGGCACAACCCCAGTGCCACGTTGTGAGTTGGATAGTTGTGGAAAGAGTCAAATGGCTCTCCTCAAGCG
TATTCAACAAGGGGCTGAAGGATGCCCAGAAGGTACCCCATTGTATGGGATCTGATCTGGGGCCTCGGTG
CACATGCTTTACATGTGTTTAGTCGAGGTTAAAAAAACGTCTAGGCCCCCCGAACCACGGGGACGTGGTT
TTCCTTTGAAAAACACGATGATAATATGGCCACAAGATTCGAGGTTGGGGGGCAATGAGATATGAAAAAG
CCTGAACTCACCGCGACGTCTGTCGAGAAGTTTCTGATCGAAAAGTTCGACAGCGTCTCCGACCTGATGC
AGCTCTCGGAGGGCGAAGAATCTCGTGCTTTCAGCTTCGATGTAGGAGGGCGTGGATATGTCCTGCGGGT
AAATAGCTGCGCCGATGGTTTCTACAAAGATCGTTATGTTTATCGGCACTTTGCATCGGCCGCGCTCCCG
ATTCCGGAAGTGCTTGACATTGGGGAATTCAGCGAGAGCCTGACCTATTGCATCTCCCGCCGTGCACAGG
GTGTCACGTTGCAAGACCTGCCTGAAACCGAACTGCCCGCTGTTCTGCAGCCGGTCGCGGAGGCCATGGA
TGCGATCGCTGCGGCCGATCTTAGCCAGACGAGCGGGTTCGGCCCATTCGGACCGCAAGGAATCGGTCAA
TACACTACATGGCGTGATTTCATATGCGCGATTGCTGATCCCCATGTGTATCACTGGCAAACTGTGATGG
ACGACACCGTCAGTGCGTCCGTCGCGCAGGCTCTCGATGAGCTGATGCTTTGGGCCGAGGACTGCCCCGA
AGTCCGGCACCTCGTGCACGCGGATTTCGGCTCCAACAATGTCCTGACGGACAATGGCCGCATAACAGCG
GTCATTGACTGGAGCGAGGCGATGTTCGGGGATTCCCAATACGAGGTCGCCAACATCTTCTTCTGGAGGC
CGTGGTTGGCTTGTATGGAGCAGCAGACGCGCTACTTCGAGCGGAGGCATCCGGAGCTTGCAGGATCGCC
GCGGCTCCGGGCGTATATGCTCCGCATTGGTCTTGACCAACTCTATCAGAGCTTGGTTGACGGCAATTTC
GATGATGCAGCTTGGGCGCAGGGTCGATGCGACGCAATCGTCCGATCCGGAGCCGGGACTGTCGGGCGTA
CACAAATCGCCCGCAGAAGCGCGGCCGTCTGGACCGATGGCTGTGTAGAAGTACTCGCCGATAGTGGAAA
CCGACGCCCCAGCACTCGTCCGGATCGGGAGATGGGGGAGGCTAACTGAAACACGGAAGGAGACAATACC
GGAAGGAACCCGCGCTATGACGGCAATAAAAAGACAGAATAAAACGCACGGGTGTTGGGTCGTTTGTTCA
TAAACGCGGGGTTCGGTCCCAGGGCTGGCACTCTGTCGATACCCCACCGAGACCCCATTGGGGCCAATAC
GCCCGCGTTTCTTCCTTTTCCCCACCCCACCCCCCAAGTTCGGGTGAAGGCCCAGGGCTCGCAGCCAACG
TCGGGGCGGCAGGCCCTGCCATAGCCACTGGCCCCGTGGGTTAGGGACGGGGTCCCCCATGGGGAATGGT
TTATGGTTCGTGGGGGTTATTATTTTGGGCGTTGCGTGGGGTCAGGTCCACGACTGGACTGAGCAGACAG
ACCCATGGTTTTTGGATGGCCTGGGCATGGACCGCATGTACTGGCGCGACACGAACACCGGGCGTCTGTG
GCTGCCAAACACCCCCGACCCCCAAAAACCACCGCGCGGATTTCTGGCGTGCCAAGCTAGTCGAGGGGGG
GCCCGGTACCCAATTCGCCCTATAGTGAGTCGTATTACGCGCGCTCACTGGCCGTCGTTTTACAACGTCG
TGACTGGGAAAACCCTGGCGTTACCCAACTTAATCGCCTTGCAGCACATCCCCCTTTCGCCAGAGCTTAT
CGATAAAATAAAAGATTTTATTTAGTCTCCAGAAAAAGGGGGGAATGAAAGACCCCACCTGTAGGTTTGG
CAAGCTAGCTTAAGTAACGCCATTTTGCAAGGCATGGAAAATACATAACTGAGAATAGAGAAGTTCAGAT
CAAGGTTAGGAACAGAGAGACAGCAGAATATGGGCCAAACAGGATATCTGTGGTAAGCAGTTCCTGCCCC
GGCTCAGGGCCAAGAACAGATGGTCCCCAGATGCGGTCCCGCCCTCAGCAGTTTCTAGAGAACCATCAGA
TGTTTCCAGGGTGCCCCAAGGACCTGAAATGACCCTGTGCCTTATTTGAACTAACCAATCAGTTCGCTTC
TCGCTTCTGTTCGCGCGCTTCTGCTCCCCGAGCTCAATAAAAGAGCCCACAACCCCTCACTCGGCGCGCC
AGTCCTCCGATAGACTGCGTCGCCCGGGTACCCGTGTATCCAATAAACCCTCTTGCAGTTGCATCCGACT
TGTGGTCTCGCTGTTCCTTGGGAGGGTCTCCTCTGAGTGATTGACTACCCGTCAGCGGGGGTCTTTCATG
GGTAACAGTTTCTTGAAGTTGGAGAACAACATTCTGAGGGTAGGAGTCGAATATTAAGTAATCCTGACTC
AATTAGCCACTGTTTTGAATCCACATACTCCAATACTCCTGAAATAGTTCATTATGGACAGCGCAAAAAG
AGCTGGGGAGAATTGTGAAATTGTTATCCGCTCACAATTCCACACAACATACGAGCCGGAAGCATAAAGT
GTAAAGCCTGGGGTGCCTAATGAGTGAGCTAACTCACATTAATTGCGTTGCGCTCACTGCCCGCTTTCCA
GTCGGGAAACCTGTCGTGCCAGCTGCATTAATGAATCGGCCAACGCGCGGGGAGAGGCGGTTTGCGTATT
GGGCGCTCTTCCGCTTCCTCGCTCACTGACTCGCTGCGCTCGGTCGTTCGGCTGCGGCGAGCGGTATCAG
CTCACTCAAAGGCGGTAATACGGTTATCCACAGAATCAGGGGATAACGCAGGAAAGAACATGTGAGCAAA
AGGCCAGCAAAAGGCCAGGAACCGTAAAAAGGCCGCGTTGCTGGCGTTTTTCCATAGGCTCCGCCCCCCT
GACGAGCATCACAAAAATCGACGCTCAAGTCAGAGGTGGCGAAACCCGACAGGACTATAAAGATACCAGG
CGTTTCCCCCTGGAAGCTCCCTCGTGCGCTCTCCTGTTCCGACCCTGCCGCTTACCGGATACCTGTCCGC
CTTTCTCCCTTCGGGAAGCGTGGCGCTTTCTCATAGCTCACGCTGTAGGTATCTCAGTTCGGTGTAGGTC
GTTCGCTCCAAGCTGGGCTGTGTGCACGAACCCCCCGTTCAGCCCGACCGCTGCGCCTTATCCGGTAACT
ATCGTCTTGAGTCCAACCCGGTAAGACACGACTTATCGCCACTGGCAGCAGCCACTGGTAACAGGATTAG
CAGAGCGAGGTATGTAGGCGGTGCTACAGAGTTCTTGAAGTGGTGGCCTAACTACGGCTACACTAGAAGG
ACAGTATTTGGTATCTGCGCTCTGCTGAAGCCAGTTACCTTCGGAAAAAGAGTTGGTAGCTCTTGATCCG
GCAAACAAACCACCGCTGGTAGCGGTGGTTTTTTTGTTTGCAAGCAGCAGATTACGCGCAGAAAAAAAGG
ATCTCAAGAAGATCCTTTGATCTTTTCTACGGGGTCTGACGCTCAGTGGAACGAAAACTCACGTTAAGGG
ATTTTGGTCATGAGATTATCAAAAAGGATCTTCACCTAGATCCTTTTAAATTAAAAATGAAGTTTTAAAT
CAATCTAAAGTATATATGAGTAAACTTGGTCTGACAGTTACCAATGCTTAATCAGTGAGGCACCTATCTC
AGCGATCTGTCTATTTCGTTCATCCATAGTTGCCTGACTCCCCGTCGTGTAGATAACTACGATACGGGAG
GGCTTACCATCTGGCCCCAGTGCTGCAATGATACCGCGAGACCCACGCTCACCGGCTCCAGATTTATCAG
CAATAAACCAGCCAGCCGGAAGGGCCGAGCGCAGAAGTGGTCCTGCAACTTTATCCGCCTCCATCCAGTC
TATTAATTGTTGCCGGGAAGCTAGAGTAAGTAGTTCGCCAGTTAATAGTTTGCGCAACGTTGTTGCCATT
GCTACAGGCATCGTGGTGTCACGCTCGTCGTTTGGTATGGCTTCATTCAGCTCCGGTTCCCAACGATCAA
GGCGAGTTACATGATCCCCCATGTTGTGCAAAAAAGCGGTTAGCTCCTTCGGTCCTCCGATCGTTGTCAG
AAGTAAGTTGGCCGCAGTGTTATCACTCATGGTTATGGCAGCACTGCATAATTCTCTTACTGTCATGCCA
TCCGTAAGATGCTTTTCTGTGACTGGTGAGTACTCAACCAAGTCATTCTGAGAATAGTGTATGCGGCGAC
CGAGTTGCTCTTGCCCGGCGTCAATACGGGATAATACCGCGCCACATAGCAGAACTTTAAAAGTGCTCAT
CATTGGAAAACGTTCTTCGGGGCGAAAACTCTCAAGGATCTTACCGCTGTTGAGATCCAGTTCGATGTAA
CCCACTCGTGCACCCAACTGATCTTCAGCATCTTTTACTTTCACCAGCGTTTCTGGGTGAGCAAAAACAG
GAAGGCAAAATGCCGCAAAAAAGGGAATAAGGGCGACACGGAAATGTTGAATACTCATACTCTTCCTTTT
TCAATATTATTGAAGCATTTATCAGGGTTATTGTCTCATGAGCGGATACATATTTGAATGTATTTAGAAA
AATAAACAAATAGGGGTTCCGCGCACATTTCCCCGAAAAGTGCCACCTGACGTCTAAGAAACCATTATTA
TCATGACATTAACCTATAAAAATAGGCGTATCACGAGGCCCTTTCGTCTCGCGCGTTTCGGTGATGACGG
TGAAAACCTCTGACACATGCAGCTCCCGGAGACGGTCACAGCTTGTCTGTAAGCGGATGCCGGGAGCAGA
CAAGCCCGTCAGGGCGCGTCAGCGGGTGTTGGCGGGTGTCGGGGCTGGCTTAACTATGCGGCATCAGAGC
AGATTGTACTGAGAGTGCACCATATGCGGTGTGAAATACCGCACAGATGCGTAAGGAGAAAATACCGCAT
CAGGCGCCATTCGCCATTCAGGCTGCGCAACTGTTGGGAAGGGCGATCGGTGCGGGCCTCTTCGCTATTA
CGCCAGCTGGCGAAAGGGGGATGTGCTGCAAGGCGATTAAGTTGGGTAACGCCAGGGTTTTCCCAGTCAC
GACGTTGTAAAACGACGGCCAGTGCCACGCTCTCCCTTATGCGACTCCTGCATTAGGAAGCAGCCCAGTA
GTAGGTTGAGGCCGTTGAGCACCGCCGCCGCAAGGAATGGTGCATGCAAGGAGATGGCGCCCAACAGTCC
CCCGGCCACGGGGCCTGCCACCATACCCACGCCGAAACAAGCGCTCATGAGCCCGAAGTGGCGAGCCCGA
TCTTCCCCATCGGTGATGTCGGCGATATAGGCGCCAGCAACCGCACCTGTGGCGCCGGTGATGCCGGCCA
CGATGCGTCCGGCGTAGAGGCGATTAGTCCAATTTGTTAAAGACAGGATATCAGTGGTCCAGGCTCTAGT
TTTGACTCAACAATATCACCAGCTGAAGCCTATAGAGTACGAGCCATAGATAAAATAAAAGATTTTATTT
AGTCTCCAGAAAAAGGGGGGAATGAAAGACCCCACCTGTAGGTTTGGCAAGCTAGCTTAAGTAACGCCAT
TTTGCAAGGCATGGAAAATACATAACTGAGAATAGAGAAGTTCAGATCAAGGTTAGGAACAGAGAGACAG
CAGAATATGGGCCAAACAGGATATCTGTGGTAAGCAGTTCCTGCCCCGGCTCAGGGCCAAGAACAGATGG
TCCCCAGATGCGGTCCCGCCCTCAGCAGTTTCTAGAGAACCATCAGATGTTTCCAGGGTGCCCCAAGGAC
CTGAAATGACCCTGTGCCTTATTTGAACTAACCAATCAGTTCGCTTCTCGCTTCTGTTCGCGCGCTTCTG
CTCCCCGAGCTCAATAAAAGAGCCCACAACCCCTCACTCGGCGCGCCAGTCCTCCGATAGACTGCGTCGC
CCGGGTACCCGTATTCCCAATAAAGCCTCTTGCTGTTTGCATCCGAATCGTGGACTCGCTGATCCTTGGG
AGGGTCTCCTCAGATTGATTGACTGCCCACCTCGGGGGTCTTTCATTTGGAGGTTCCACCGAGATTTGGA
GACCCCTGCCCAGGGACCACCGACCCCCCCGCCGGGAGGTAAGCTGGCCAGCGGTCGTTTCGTGTCTGTC
TCTGTCTTTGTGCGTGTTTGTGCCGGCATCTAATGTTTGCGCCTGCGTCTGTACTAGTTAGCTAACTAGC
TCTGTATCTGGCGGACCCGTGGTGGAACTGACGAGTTCTGAACACCCGGCCGCAACCCTGGGAGACGTCC
CAGGGACTTTGGGGGCCGTTTTTGTGGCCCGACCTGAGGAAGGGAGTCGATGTGGAATCCGACCCCGTCA
GGATATGTGGTTCTGGTAGGAGACGAGAACCTAAAACAGTTCCCGCCTCCGTCTGAATTTTTGCTTTCGG
TTTGGAACCGAAGCCGCGCGTCTTGTCTGCTGCAGCGCTGCAGCATCGTTCTGTGTTGTCTCTGTCTGAC
TGTGTTTCTGTATTTGTCTGAAAATTAGGGCCAGACTGTTACCACTCCCTTAAGTTTGACCTTAGGTCAC
TGGAAAGATGTCGAGCGGATCGCTCACAACCAGTCGGTAGATGTCAAGAAGAGACGTTGGGTTACCTTCT
GCTCTGCAGAATGGCCAACCTTTAACGTCGGATGGCCGCGAGACGGCACCTTTAACCGAGACCTCATCAC
CCAGGTTAAGATCAAGGTCTTTTCACCTGGCCCGCATGGACACCCAGACCAGGTCCCCTACATCGTGACC
TGGGAAGCCTTGGCTTTTGACCCCCCTCCCTGGGTCAAGCCCTTTGTACACCCTAAGCCTCCGCCTCCTC
TTCCTCCATCCGCCCCGTCTCTCCCCCTTGAACCTCCTCGTTCGACCCCGCCTCGATCCTCCCTTTATCC
AGCCCTCACTCCTTCTCTAGGCGCCGGAATT
Features (pLannotate 1.2.2; 24 found; start..end, strand, type, name):
    122..584     +  misc_feature   IRES: internal ribosome entry site (IRES) of the encephalomyocarditis virus (EMCV)
    622..1659    +  CDS            HygR: hygromycin B phosphotransferase confers resistance to hygromycin
   1701..1749    +  polyA_signal   HSV TK poly(A) signal: herpes simplex virus thymidine kinase polyadenylation signal (Cole and Stacy, 1985)
   1840..1856    -  polyA_signal   bGH poly(A) signal (fragment): bovine growth hormone polyadenylation signal
   1949..2149    +  CDS            gH (fragment): GH_HHV11 - Experimental evidence at protein level: Swiss-Prot protein existence level 1. The heterodimer glycoprotein H-glycoprotein L is required for the fusion of viral and plasma membranes leading to virus entry into the host cell. Following initial binding to host receptor, membrane fusion is mediated by the fusion machinery composed of gB and the heterodimer gH/gL. May also be involved in the fusion between the virion envelope and the outer nuclear membrane during virion morphogenesis. From Human herpesvirus 1 (strain 17) (HHV-1) (Human herpes simplex virus 1).
   2161..2180    +  misc_feature   MCS (fragment): pBluescript multiple cloning site
   2189..2207    -  promoter       T7 promoter: promoter for bacteriophage T7 RNA polymerase
   2215..2303    +  CDS            lacZα (fragment): LacZα fragment of β-galactosidase; lacZ fragment
   2355..2869    +  LTR            3' LTR: 3' long terminal repeat from murine embryonic stem cell virus
   3031..3047    -  protein_bind   lac operator: The lac repressor binds to the lac operator to inhibit transcription in E. coli. This inhibition can be relieved by adding lactose or isopropyl-β-D-thiogalactopyranoside (IPTG). lac repressor encoded by lacI
   3055..3085    -  promoter       lac promoter: promoter for the E. coli lac operon
   3100..3121    -  protein_bind   CAP binding site: CAP binding activates transcription in the presence of cAMP. E. coli catabolite activator protein
   3134..3226    -  CDS            lacI (fragment): lac repressor; lacI; The lac repressor binds to the lac operator to inhibit transcription in E. coli. This inhibition can be relieved by adding lactose or isopropyl-β-D-thiogalactopyranoside (IPTG).
   3409..3997    -  rep_origin     ori: high-copy-number ColE1/pMB1/pBR322/pUC origin of replication
   4168..5028    -  CDS            AmpR: β-lactamase; bla; confers resistance to ampicillin, carbenicillin, and related antibiotics
   5029..5133    -  promoter       AmpR promoter: bla
   5228..5263    +  CDS            rop (fragment): Rop protein, which maintains plasmids at low copy number; rop
   5365..5464    +  misc_feature   bom (fragment): basis of mobility region from pBR322
   5470..5624    -  CDS            lacZα (fragment): LacZα fragment of β-galactosidase; lacZ fragment
   5627..5900    -  CDS            TcR (fragment): tetracycline efflux protein; tet; confers resistance to tetracycline
   5901..5999    +  CDS            env (fragment): murine leukemia virus gPr80 envelope polyprotein precursor; env; proteolytically cleaved into gp70SU and p15TM subunits
   6041..6557    +  LTR            5' LTR: 5' long terminal repeat from murine embryonic stem cell virus
   6621..6962    +  misc_feature   MESV Ψ: packaging signal of murine embryonic stem cell virus
   7029..7445    +  CDS            gag (truncated): truncated Moloney murine leukemia virus (MMLV) gag gene lacking the start codon
