[The description below was written by a language model from this plasmid's Addgene catalogue record and pLannotate feature annotations shown in this document.]
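Description:
7749 Bicistronic_ires_hygro is an empty gammaretroviral expression backbone derived from MigR1, modified by a HindIII/HpaI digest according to the record. The 7,451-nt plasmid is propagated in E. coli from a high-copy ColE1/pUC-type origin under ampicillin selection (AmpR with its bla promoter). The bacterial portion also carries several annotated remnants of earlier cloning vectors, including fragments of lacZα, lacI, rop, bom and the tetracycline resistance gene, as well as a lac promoter/operator and a T7 promoter. These appear to be leftovers rather than functional parts.

The retroviral unit is bounded by 5' and 3' long terminal repeats of the murine embryonic stem cell virus type. The 5' LTR is followed by the MESV Ψ packaging signal and a truncated MMLV gag segment lacking its start codon, an arrangement that supports packaging of the genomic RNA without Gag expression. The record describes a minimal polylinker downstream of this region, although it is not annotated separately in the feature table. It would lie just upstream of the EMCV IRES, which is followed by the hygromycin B phosphotransferase gene and an HSV TK polyadenylation signal. Small herpesviral gH and bGH poly(A) fragments sit between this cassette and the 3' LTR.

No internal promoter is annotated, so expression is presumably driven by the 5' LTR. This would yield a single bicistronic transcript in which a gene cloned into the polylinker is translated cap-dependently and HygR is translated from the IRES. Hygromycin selection of transduced mammalian cells therefore enriches for cells that also express the inserted gene. Because the plasmid encodes no intact gag, pol or env, the viral proteins must be supplied in trans by packaging cells or helper plasmids.
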