Addgene plasmid #64374: 7749 Bicistronic_ires_hygro
Purpose: (Empty Backbone) This a retroviral expression plasmid with a minimal polylinker followed by IRES and hygro resistance gene
Depositing lab: Georgios Stathopoulos. Depositing organization: University of Patras. Publication: Mutant KRAS promotes malignant pleural effusion formation. Agalioti T, Giannou AD, Krontira AC, Kanellakis NI, Kati D, Vreka M, Pepe M, Spella M, Lilis I, Zazara DE, Nikolouli E, Spiropoulou N, Papadakis A, Papadia K, Voulgaridis A, Harokopos V, Stamou P, Meiners S, Eickelberg O, Snyder LA, Antimisiaris SG, Kardamakis D, Psallidas I, Marazioti A, Stathopoulos GT. Nat Commun. 2017 May 16;8:15205. doi: 10.1038/ncomms15205. PubMed 28508873.
Backbone
  Vector backbone: Migr1
  Backbone manufacturer: Theodora Agalioti
  Modifications to backbone: HindIII and HpaI digest
  Vector type: Retroviral
  Selectable markers: Hygromycin
Growth in bacteria
  Bacterial resistance: Ampicillin, 100 μg/mL
  Growth temperature: 37°C
  Growth strain: XL1 Blue
  Copy number: High Copy
Gene/Insert
  Cloning method: Restriction Enzyme
Terms and licenses: Academic/Nonprofit Terms; Industry Terms: Not Available to Industry
Depositor comments: This plasmid was constructed in G Stathopoulos Lab in Patras, Greece by Theodora Agalioti
How to cite: 7749 Bicistronic_ires_hygro was a gift from Georgios Stathopoulos (Addgene plasmid # 64374 ; http://n2t.net/addgene:64374 ; RRID:Addgene_64374)
