>Addgene plasmid #64374 | 7749 Bicistronic_ires_hygro | addgene partial sequence | sequence record 114185 | IRES-F 5'-TGGCTCTCCTCAAGCGTATT-3'
CCAGAAGGTACCCCATTGTATGGGATCTGATCTGGGGCCTCGGTGCACATGCTTTACATGTGTTTAGTCG
AGGTTAAAAAAACGTCTAGGCCCCCCGAACCACGGGGACGTGGTTTTCCTTTGAAAAACACGATGATAAT
ATGGCCACAAGATTCGAGGTTGGGGGGCAATGAGATATGAAAAAGCCTGAACTCACCGCGACGTCTGTCG
AGAAGTTTCTGATCGAAAAGTTCGACAGCGTCTCCGACCTGATGCAGCTCTCGGAGGGCGAAGAATCTCG
TGCTTTCAGCTTCGATGTAGGAGGGCGTGGATATGTCCTGCGGGTAAATAGCTGCGCCGATGGTTTCTAC
AAAGATCGTTATGTTTATCGGCACTTTGCATCGGCCGCGCTCCCGATTCCGGAAGTGCTTGACATTGGGG
AATTCAGCGAGAGCCTGACCTATTGCATCTCCCGCCGTGCACAGGGTGTCACGTTGCAAGACCTGCCTGA
AACCGAACTGCCCGCTGTTCTGCAGCCGGTCGCGGAGGCCATGGATGCGATCGCTGCGGCCGATCTTAGC
CAGACGAGCGGGTTCGGCCCATTCGGACCGCAAGGAATCGGTCAATACACTACATGGCGTGATTTCATAT
GCGCGATTGCTGATCCCCATGTGTATCACTGGCAAACTGTGATGGACGACACCGTCAGTGCGTCCGTCGC
GCAGGCTCTCGATGAGCTGATGCTTTGGGCCGAGGACTGCCCCGAAGTCCGGCACCTCGTGCACGCGGAT
TTCGGCTCCAACAATGTCCTGACGGACAATGGCCGCATAACAGCGGTCATTGACTGGAGCGAGGCGATGT
TCGGGGATTCCCAATACGAGGTCGCCAACATCTTCTTCTGGAGGCCGTGGTTGGCTTGTATGGAGCAGCA
GACGCGCTACTTCGAGCGGA
