>Addgene plasmid #64374 | 7749 Bicistronic_ires_hygro | addgene partial sequence | sequence record 114186 | gag-F 5'-ccaacctttaacgtcggatg-3'
ATCACCCAGGTTAAGATCAAGGTCTTTTCACCTGGCCCGCATGGACACCCAGACCAGGTCCCCTACATCG
TGACCTGGGAAGCCTTGGCTTTTGACCCCCCTCCCTGGGTCAAGCCCTTTGTACACCCTAAGCCTCCGCC
TCCTCTTCCTCCATCCGCCCCGTCTCTCCCCCTTGAACCTCCTCGTTCGACCCCGCCTCGATCCTCCCTT
TATCCAGCCCTCACTCCTTCTCTAGGCGCCGGAATTAGATCTCTCGAGGTTAACCGCCCCCCCCCCCTAA
